Addgene plasmid #194724: CAGGS-AsCpf1-2A-GFP-U6-tdTomato-sgRNA
Purpose: based on (CAGGS-AsCpf1-2A-GFP-U6-sgRNA-cloning vector, Addgene 159281), with guide RNA that target tdTomato
Depositing lab: Rudolf Jaenisch. Depositing organization: Whitehead Institute for Biomedical Research. Publication: Multiplex Genome Editing of Human Pluripotent Stem Cells Using Cpf1. Ma H. Bio Protoc. 2024 Nov 20;14(22):e5108. doi: 10.21769/BioProtoc.5108. eCollection 2024 Nov 20. PubMed 39600977.
Backbone
  Vector backbone: pCDNA3.9
  Vector type: Mammalian Expression, CRISPR
Growth in bacteria
  Bacterial resistance: Ampicillin, 100 μg/mL
  Growth temperature: 30°C
  Growth strain: NEB Stable
  Copy number: High Copy
Gene/Insert
  Gene/Insert name: AsCpf1
  gRNA/shRNA sequence: atgacctcctcgcccttgctcac
  Species: Acidaminococcus sp.
  Cloning method: Restriction Enzyme; 5′ cloning site unknown (unknown if destroyed); 3′ cloning site unknown (unknown if destroyed)
  Sequencing primers: 5′ unknown
Terms and licenses: Academic/Nonprofit Terms; Industry Terms: Not Available to Industry
Depositor comments: p-70-tdT of Supplemental Table 2 of https://www.biorxiv.org/content/10.1101/2022.04.13.488123v1.full
How to cite: CAGGS-AsCpf1-2A-GFP-U6-tdTomato-sgRNA was a gift from Rudolf Jaenisch (Addgene plasmid # 194724 ; http://n2t.net/addgene:194724 ; RRID:Addgene_194724)
