[The description below was written by a language model from this plasmid's Addgene catalogue record and pLannotate feature annotations shown in this document.]
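Description:
CAGGS-AsCpf1-2A-GFP-U6-tdTomato-sgRNA is an all-in-one mammalian CRISPR expression plasmid that delivers the Acidaminococcus sp. Cpf1 (Cas12a) nuclease together with a guide RNA directed against the tdTomato reporter gene. It derives from a parental AsCpf1-2A-GFP guide-cloning vector from the same depositor, and the backbone is recorded as pCDNA3.9. It is propagated in bacteria through a high-copy ColE1/pUC-type origin with ampicillin selection (AmpR under its own promoter). An f1 origin is also present.

The nuclease cassette is driven by the composite CAGGS promoter, annotated as the CMV enhancer, chicken β-actin promoter and a chimeric β-actin/β-globin intron, which gives strong constitutive expression in many mammalian cell types. AsCpf1 is fused at its C-terminus to a nucleoplasmin bipartite NLS and a 3xHA epitope tag, followed by EGFP and a bGH polyadenylation signal. According to the construct name, a 2A peptide links the nuclease to EGFP, so transfected cells can be identified or sorted by green fluorescence; the 2A itself is not annotated in the feature table.

A human U6 Pol III promoter drives the guide. The 23-nt feature downstream, annotated as an mPlum fragment, most likely corresponds to the tdTomato-targeting spacer, since both proteins are DsRed derivatives. S. pyogenes Cas9 scaffold sequences are annotated after it, probably left over from the parental vector, while no Cpf1 direct repeat is annotated. The table also shows a single AAV2 ITR, PGK poly(A) fragments and a NeoR/KanR fragment, so functional G418 selection should not be assumed. The sequence record is labelled a partial NGS result. The associated publication concerns multiplex genome editing of human pluripotent stem cells with Cpf1.
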