Features (pLannotate 1.2.2; 24 found; start..end, strand, type, name):
    250..331     +  polyA_signal   PGK poly(A) signal (fragment): mouse phosphoglycerate kinase 1 polyadenylation signal
    346..768     +  polyA_signal   PGK poly(A) signal (fragment): mouse phosphoglycerate kinase 1 polyadenylation signal
    774..809     +  misc_feature   MCS (fragment): pBluescript multiple cloning site
    866..1169    +  enhancer       CMV enhancer: human cytomegalovirus immediate early enhancer
   1171..1448    +  promoter       chicken β-actin promoter: No description available
   1449..2465    +  intron         chimeric intron: chimera between introns from chicken β-actin and rabbit β-globin
   2577..6494    +  CDS            AsCpf1: CRISPR-associated protein from Acidaminococcus sp. BV3L6 (Zetsche et al., 2015)
   6495..6542    +  CDS            nucleoplasmin NLS: bipartite nuclear localization signal from nucleoplasmin
   6549..6629    +  CDS            3xHA: three tandem HA epitope tags
   6693..7406    +  CDS            EGFP: EGFP is a basic (constitutively fluorescent) green fluorescent protein published in 1996, derived from Aequorea victoria. It is reported to be a rapidly-maturing weak dimer with moderate acid sensitivity.
   7440..7551    +  polyA_signal   bGH poly(A) signal: bovine growth hormone polyadenylation signal
   7656..7796    +  repeat_region  AAV2 ITR: inverted terminal repeat of adeno-associated virus serotype 2 inverted
   7801..7852    -  misc_feature   bom (fragment): basis of mobility region from pBR322
   7871..8326    +  rep_origin     f1 ori (sequence partly withheld): f1 bacteriophage origin of replication; arrow indicates direction of (+) strand synthesis
   8327..8376    -  misc_feature   bom (fragment): basis of mobility region from pBR322
   8478..8513    -  CDS            rop (fragment): Rop protein, which maintains plasmids at low copy number; rop
   8608..8712    +  promoter       AmpR promoter: bla
   8713..9573    +  CDS            AmpR: β-lactamase; bla; confers resistance to ampicillin, carbenicillin, and related antibiotics
   9744..10332   +  rep_origin     ori: high-copy-number ColE1/pMB1/pBR322/pUC origin of replication
  10394..10634   +  promoter       U6 promoter: RNA polymerase III promoter for human U6 snRNA
  10664..10686   -  CDS            mPlum (fragment): far-red monomeric derivative of DsRed fluorescent protein (Wang et al., 2004) mammalian codon-optimized
  10693..10768   +  misc_RNA       gRNA scaffold: guide RNA scaffold for the Streptococcus pyogenes CRISPR/Cas9 system
  10775..10818   +  misc_RNA       gRNA scaffold (fragment): guide RNA scaffold for the Streptococcus pyogenes CRISPR/Cas9 system
  10863..240     +  CDS            NeoR/KanR (fragment) (across the origin): aminoglycoside phosphotransferase confers resistance to neomycin, kanamycin, and G418 (Geneticin®)
>Addgene plasmid #194724 | CAGGS-AsCpf1-2A-GFP-U6-tdTomato-sgRNA | addgene full sequence | sequence record 381294 | Addgene Partial NGS Result
GTGACCCATGGCGATGCCTGCTTGCCGAATATCATGGTGGAAAATGGCCGCTTTTCTGGATTCATCGACT
GTGGCCGGCTGGGTGTGGCGGACCGCTATCAGGACATAGCGTTGGCTACCCGTGATATTGCTGAAGAGCT
TGGCGGCGAATGGGCTGACCGCTTCCTCGTGCTTTACGGTATCGCCGCTCCCGATTCGCAGCGCATCGCC
TTCTATCGCCTTCTTGACGAGTTCTTCTGAGGGGATCCGCTGTAAGTCTGCAGAAATTGATGATCTATTA
AACAATAAAGATGTCCACTAAAATGGAAGTTTTTCCTGTCATACTTTGTTAMKAWKRRWSARWAMAGAKK
TCCAMTAAAATGGAAGTTTTTCCTGTCATACTTTGTTAAGAAGGGTGAGAACAGAGTACCTACATTTTGA
ATGGAAGGATTGGAGCTACGGGGGTGGGGGTGGGGTGGGATTAGATAAATGCCTGCTCTTTACTGAAGGC
TCTTTACTATTGCTTTATGATAATGTTTCATAGTTGGATATCATAATTTAAACAAGCAAAACCAAATTAA
GGGCCAGCTCATTCCTCCCACTCATGATCTATAGATCTATAGATCTCTCGTGGGATCATTGTTTTTCTCT
TGATTCCCACTTTGTGGTTCTAAGTACTGTGGTTTCCAAATGTGTCAGTTTCATAGCCTGAAGAACGAGA
TCAGCAGCCTCTGTTCCACATACACTTCATTCTCAGTATTGTTTTGCCAAGTTCTAATTCCATCAGAAGC
TGGGAGCTCCACCGCGGTGGCGGCCGCTCTAGAACTAGTTATTAATAGTAATCAATTACGGGGTCATTAG
TTCATAGCCCATATATGGAGTTCCGCGTTACATAACTTACGGTAAATGGCCCGCCTGGCTGACCGCCCAA
CGACCCCCGCCCATTGACGTCAATAATGACGTATGTTCCCATAGTAACGCCAATAGGGACTTTCCATTGA
CGTCAATGGGTGGAGTATTTACGGTAAACTGCCCACTTGGCAGTACATCAAGTGTATCATATGCCAAGTA
CGCCCCCTATTGACGTCAATGACGGTAAATGGCCCGCCTGGCATTATGCCCAGTACATGACCTTATGGGA
CTTTCCTACTTGGCAGTACATCTACGTATTAGTCATCGCTATTACCATGGTCGAGGTGAGCCCCACGTTC
TGCTTCACTCTCCCCATCTCCCCCCCCTCCCCACCCCCAATTTTGTATTTATTTATTTTTTAATTATTTT
GTGCAGCGATGGGGGCGGGGGGGGGGGGGGGGCGCGCGCCRGGSGGGGSGGGGSGGGGSGRGGGGSGGGG
SGGGGSGAGGCGGAGAGGTGCGGCGGCAGCCAATCAGAGCGGCGCGCTCCGAAAGTTTCCTTTTATGGCG
AGGCGGCGGCGGCGGCGGCCCTATAAAAAGCGAAGCGCGCGGCGGGCGGGAGTCGCTGCGCGCTGCCTTC
GCCCCGTGCCCCGCTCCGCCGCCGCCTCGCGCCGCCCGCCCCGGCTCTGACTGACCGCGTTACTCCCACA
GGTGAGCGGGCGGGACGGCCCTTCTCCTCCGGGCTGTAATTAGCGCTTGGTTTAATGACGGCTTGTTTCT
TTTCTGTGGCTGCGTGAAAGCCTTGAGGGGCTCCGGGAGGGCCCTTTGTGCGGGGGGAGCGGCTCGGGGG
GTGCGTGCGTGTGTGTGTGCGTGGGGAGCGCCGCGTGCGGCTCCGCGCTGCCCGGCGGCTGTGAGCGCTG
CGGGCGCGGCGCGGGGCTTTGTGCGCTCCGCAGTGTGCGCGAGGGGAGCGCGGCCGGGGGCGGTGCCCCG
CGGTGCGGGGGGGGCTGCGAGGGGAACAAAGGCTGCGTGCGGGGTGTGTGCGTGGGGGGGTGAGCAGGGG
GTGTGGGCGCGTCGGTCGGGCTGCAACCCCCCCTGCACCCCCCTCCCCGAGTTGCTGAGCACGGCCCGGC
TTCGGGTGCGGGGCTCCGTACGGGGCGTGGCGCGGGGCTCGCCGTGCCGGGCGGGGGGTGGCGGCAGGTG
GGGGTGCCGGGCGGGGCGGGGCCGCCTCGGGCCGGGGRGGGCTCGGGGGAGGGGCGCGGCGGCCCCCGGA
GCGCCGGCGGCTGTCGAGGCGCGGCGAGCCGCAGCCATTGCCTTTTATGGTAATCGTGCGAGAGGGCGCA
GGGACTTCCTTTGTCCCAAATCTGTGCGGAGCCGAAATCTGGGAGGCGCCGCCGCACCCCCTCTAGCGGG
CGCGGGGCGAAGCGGTGCGGCGCCGGCAGGAAGGAAATGGGCGGGGAGGGCCTTCGTGCGTCGCCGCGCC
GCCGTCCCCTTCTCCCTCTCCAGCCTCGGGGCTGTCCGCGGGGGGACGGCTGCCTTCGGGGGGGACGGGG
CAGGGCGGGGTTCGGCTTCTGGCGTGTGACCGGCGGCTCTAGAGCCTCTGCTAACCATGTTCATGCCTTC
TTCTTTTTCCTACAGCTCCTGGGCAACGTGCTGGTTATTGTGCTGTCTCATCATTTTGGCAAAGACCGGT
CCACCATGGCCCCAAAGAAGAAGCGGAAGGTCGGTATCCACGGAGTCCCAGCAGCCACACAGTTCGAGGG
CTTTACCAACCTGTATCAGGTGAGCAAGACACTGCGGTTTGAGCTGATCCCACAGGGCAAGACCCTGAAG
CACATCCAGGAGCAGGGCTTCATCGAGGAGGACAAGGCCCGCAATGATCACTACAAGGAGCTGAAGCCCA
TCATCGATCGGATCTACAAGACCTATGCCGACCAGTGCCTGCAGCTGGTGCAGCTGGATTGGGAGAACCT
GAGCGCCGCCATCGACTCCTATAGAAAGGAGAAAACCGAGGAGACAAGGAACGCCCTGATCGAGGAGCAG
GCCACATATCGCAATGCCATCCACGACTACTTCATCGGCCGGACAGACAACCTGACCGATGCCATCAATA
AGAGACACGCCGAGATCTACAAGGGCCTGTTCAAGGCCGAGCTGTTTAATGGCAAGGTGCTGAAGCAGCT
GGGCACCGTGACCACAACCGAGCACGAGAACGCCCTGCTGCGGAGCTTCGACAAGTTTACAACCTACTTC
TCCGGCTTTTATGAGAACAGGAAGAACGTGTTCAGCGCCGAGGATATCAGCACAGCCATCCCACACCGCA
TCGTGCAGGACAACTTCCCCAAGTTTAAGGAGAATTGTCACATCTTCACACGCCTGATCACCGCCGTGCC
CAGCCTGCGGGAGCACTTTGAGAACGTGAAGAAGGCCATCGGCATCTTCGTGAGCACCTCCATCGAGGAG
GTGTTTTCCTTCCCTTTTTATAACCAGCTGCTGACACAGACCCAGATCGACCTGTATAACCAGCTGCTGG
GAGGAATCTCTCGGGAGGCAGGCACCGAGAAGATCAAGGGCCTGAACGAGGTGCTGAATCTGGCCATCCA
GAAGAATGATGAGACAGCCCACATCATCGCCTCCCTGCCACACAGATTCATCCCCCTGTTTAAGCAGATC
CTGTCCGATAGGAACACCCTGTCTTTCATCCTGGAGGAGTTTAAGAGCGACGAGGAAGTGATCCAGTCCT
TCTGCAAGTACAAGACACTGCTGAGAAACGAGAACGTGCTGGAGACAGCCGAGGCCCTGTTTAACGAGCT
GAACAGCATCGACCTGACACACATCTTCATCAGCCACAAGAAGCTGGAGACAATCAGCAGCGCCCTGTGC
GACCACTGGGATACACTGAGGAATGCCCTGTATGAGCGGAGAATCTCCGAGCTGACAGGCAAGATCACCA
AGTCTGCCAAGGAGAAGGTGCAGCGCAGCCTGAAGCACGAGGATATCAACCTGCAGGAGATCATCTCTGC
CGCAGGCAAGGAGCTGAGCGAGGCCTTCAAGCAGAAAACCAGCGAGATCCTGTCCCACGCACACGCCGCC
CTGGATCAGCCACTGCCTACAACCCTGAAGAAGCAGGAGGAGAAGGAGATCCTGAAGTCTCAGCTGGACA
GCCTGCTGGGCCTGTACCACCTGCTGGACTGGTTTGCCGTGGATGAGTCCAACGAGGTGGACCCCGAGTT
CTCTGCCCGGCTGACCGGCATCAAGCTGGAGATGGAGCCTTCTCTGAGCTTCTACAACAAGGCCAGAAAT
TATGCCACCAAGAAGCCCTACTCCGTGGAGAAGTTCAAGCTGAACTTTCAGATGCCTACACTGGCCTCTG
GCTGGGACGTGAATAAGGAGAAGAACAATGGCGCCATCCTGTTTGTGAAGAACGGCCTGTACTATCTGGG
CATCATGCCAAAGCAGAAGGGCAGGTATAAGGCCCTGAGCTTCGAGCCCACAGAGAAAACCAGCGAGGGC
TTTGATAAGATGTACTATGACTACTTCCCTGATGCCGCCAAGATGATCCCAAAGTGCAGCACCCAGCTGA
AGGCCGTGACAGCCCACTTTCAGACCCACACAACCCCCATCCTGCTGTCCAACAATTTCATCGAGCCTCT
GGAGATCACAAAGGAGATCTACGACCTGAACAATCCTGAGAAGGAGCCAAAGAAGTTTCAGACAGCCTAC
GCCAAGAAAACCGGCGACCAGAAGGGCTACAGAGAGGCCCTGTGCAAGTGGATCGACTTCACAAGGGATT
TTCTGTCCAAGTATACCAAGACAACCTCTATCGATCTGTCTAGCCTGCGGCCATCCTCTCAGTATAAGGA
CCTGGGCGAGTACTATGCCGAGCTGAATCCCCTGCTGTACCACATCAGCTTCCAGAGAATCGCCGAGAAG
GAGATCATGGATGCCGTGGAGACAGGCAAGCTGTACCTGTTCCAGATCTATAACAAGGACTTTGCCAAGG
GCCACCACGGCAAGCCTAATCTGCACACACTGTATTGGACCGGCCTGTTTTCTCCAGAGAACCTGGCCAA
GACAAGCATCAAGCTGAATGGCCAGGCCGAGCTGTTCTACCGCCCTAAGTCCAGGATGAAGAGGATGGCA
CACCGGCTGGGAGAGAAGATGCTGAACAAGAAGCTGAAGGATCAGAAAACCCCAATCCCCGACACCCTGT
ACCAGGAGCTGTACGACTATGTGAATCACAGACTGTCCCACGACCTGTCTGATGAGGCCAGGGCCCTGCT
GCCCAACGTGATCACCAAGGAGGTGTCTCACGAGATCATCAAGGATAGGCGCTTTACCAGCGACAAGTTC
TTTTTCCACGTGCCTATCACACTGAACTATCAGGCCGCCAATTCCCCATCTAAGTTCAACCAGAGGGTGA
ATGCCTACCTGAAGGAGCACCCCGAGACACCTATCATCGGCATCGATCGGGGCGAGAGAAACCTGATCTA
TATCACAGTGATCGACTCCACCGGCAAGATCCTGGAGCAGCGGAGCCTGAACACCATCCAGCAGTTTGAT
TACCAGAAGAAGCTGGACAACAGGGAGAAGGAGAGGGTGGCAGCAAGGCAGGCCTGGTCTGTGGTGGGCA
CAATCAAGGATCTGAAGCAGGGCTATCTGAGCCAGGTCATCCACGAGATCGTGGACCTGATGATCCACTA
CCAGGCCGTGGTGGTGCTGGAGAACCTGAATTTCGGCTTTAAGAGCAAGAGGACCGGCATCGCCGAGAAG
GCCGTGTACCAGCAGTTCGAGAAGATGCTGATCGATAAGCTGAATTGCCTGGTGCTGAAGGACTATCCAG
CAGAGAAAGTGGGAGGCGTGCTGAACCCATACCAGCTGACAGACCAGTTCACCTCCTTTGCCAAGATGGG
CACCCAGTCTGGCTTCCTGTTTTACGTGCCTGCCCCATATACATCTAAGATCGATCCCCTGACCGGCTTC
GTGGACCCCTTCGTGTGGAAAACCATCAAGAATCACGAGAGCCGCAAGCACTTCCTGGAGGGCTTCGACT
TTCTGCACTACGACGTGAAAACCGGCGACTTCATCCTGCACTTTAAGATGAACAGAAATCTGTCCTTCCA
GAGGGGCCTGCCCGGCTTTATGCCTGCATGGGATATCGTGTTCGAGAAGAACGAGACACAGTTTGACGCC
AAGGGCACCCCTTTCATCGCCGGCAAGAGAATCGTGCCAGTGATCGAGAATCACAGATTCACCGGCAGAT
ACCGGGACCTGTATCCTGCCAACGAGCTGATCGCCCTGCTGGAGGAGAAGGGCATCGTGTTCAGGGATGG
CTCCAACATCCTGCCAAAGCTGCTGGAGAATGACGATTCTCACGCCATCGACACCATGGTGGCCCTGATC
CGCAGCGTGCTGCAGATGCGGAACTCCAATGCCGCCACAGGCGAGGACTATATCAACAGCCCCGTGCGCG
ATCTGAATGGCGTGTGCTTCGACTCCCGGTTTCAGAACCCAGAGTGGCCCATGGACGCCGATGCCAATGG
CGCCTACCACATCGCCCTGAAGGGCCAGCTGCTGCTGAATCACCTGAAGGAGAGCAAGGATCTGAAGCTG
CAGAACGGCATCTCCAATCAGGACTGGCTGGCCTACATCCAGGAGCTGCGCAACAAAAGGCCGGCGGCCA
CGAAAAAGGCCGGCCAGGCAAAAAAGAAAAAGGGATCCTACCCATACGATGTTCCAGATTACGCTTATCC
CTACGACGTGCCTGATTATGCATACCCATATGATGTCCCCGACTATGCCGGCAGTGGAGAGGGCAGAGGA
AGTCTGCTAACATGCGGTGACGTCGAGGAGAATCCTGGCCCAGTGAGCAAGGGCGAGGAGCTGTTCACCG
GGGTGGTGCCCATCCTGGTCGAGCTGGACGGCGACGTAAACGGCCACAAGTTCAGCGTGTCCGGCGAGGG
CGAGGGCGATGCCACCTACGGCAAGCTGACCCTGAAGTTCATCTGCACCACCGGCAAGCTGCCCGTGCCC
TGGCCCACCCTCGTGACCACCCTGACCTACGGCGTGCAGTGCTTCAGCCGCTACCCCGACCACATGAAGC
AGCACGACTTCTTCAAGTCCGCCATGCCCGAAGGCTACGTCCAGGAGCGCACCATCTTCTTCAAGGACGA
CGGCAACTACAAGACCCGCGCCGAGGTGAAGTTCGAGGGCGACACCCTGGTGAACCGCATCGAGCTGAAG
GGCATCGACTTCAAGGAGGACGGCAACATCCTGGGGCACAAGCTGGAGTACAACTACAACAGCCACAACG
TCTATATCATGGCCGACAAGCAGAAGAACGGCATCAAGGTGAACTTCAAGATCCGCCACAACATCGAGGA
CGGCAGCGTGCAGCTCGCCGACCACTACCAGCAGAACACCCCCATCGGCGACGGCCCCGTGCTGCTGCCC
GACAACCACTACCTGAGCACCCAGTCCGCCCTGAGCAAAGACCCCAACGAGAAGCGCGATCACATGGTCC
TGCTGGAGTTCGTGACCGCCGCCGGGATCACTCTCGGCATGGACGAGCTGTACAAGGAATTCTAACTAGA
GCTCGCTGATCAGCCTCGACTGTGCCTTCTAGTTGCCAGCCATCTGTTGTTTGCCCCTCCCCCGTGCCTT
CCTTGACCCTGGAAGGTGCCACTCCCACTGTCCTTTCCTAATAAAATGAGGAAATTGCATCGCATTGTCT
GAGTAGGTGTCATTCTATTCTGGGGGGTGGGGTGGGGCAGGACAGCAAGGGGGAGGATTGGGAAGAGAAT
AGCAGGCATGCTGGGGAGCGGCCGCAGGAACCCCTAGTGATGGAGTTGGCCACTCCCTCTCTGCGCGCTC
GCTCGCTCACTGAGGCCGGGCGACCAAAGGTCGCCCGACGCCCGGGCTTTGCCCGGGCGGCCTCAGTGAG
CGAGCGAGCGCGCAGCTGCCTGCAGGGGCGCCTGATGCGGTATTTTCTCCTTACGCATCTGTGCGGTATT
TCACACCGCATA
[95 nt withheld, positions 7853-7947]
T
[46 nt withheld, positions 7949-7994]
C
[141 nt withheld, positions 7996-8136]
CCTTTGACGTTGGAGTCCACGTTCTTT
[37 nt withheld, positions 8164-8200]
ACTCTATCTCGGGCTATTCTTTTGATTTATAAGGGATTTTGCCGATTTCGGTCTATTGGTTAAAAAATGA
GCTGATTTAACAAAAATTTAACGCGAATTTTAACAAAATATTAACGTTTACAATTTTATGGTGCACTCTC
AGTACAATCTGCTCTGATGCCGCATAGTTAAGCCAGCCCCGACACCCGCCAACACCCGCTGACGCGCCCT
GACGGGCTTGTCTGCTCCCGGCATCCGCTTACAGACAAGCTGTGACCGTCTCCGGGAGCTGCATGTGTCA
GAGGTTTTCACCGTCATCACCGAAACGCGCGAGACGAAAGGGCCTCGTGATACGCCTATTTTTATAGGTT
AATGTCATGATAATAATGGTTTCTTAGACGTCAGGTGGCACTTTTCGGGGAAATGTGCGCGGAACCCCTA
TTTGTTTATTTTTCTAAATACATTCAAATATGTATCCGCTCATGAGACAATAACCCTGATAAATGCTTCA
ATAATATTGAAAAAGGAAGAGTATGAGTATTCAACATTTCCGTGTCGCCCTTATTCCCTTTTTTGCGGCA
TTTTGCCTTCCTGTTTTTGCTCACCCAGAAACGCTGGTGAAAGTAAAAGATGCTGAAGATCAGTTGGGTG
CACGAGTGGGTTACATCGAACTGGATCTCAACAGCGGTAAGATCCTTGAGAGTTTTCGCCCCGAAGAACG
TTTTCCAATGATGAGCACTTTTAAAGTTCTGCTATGTGGCGCGGTATTATCCCGTATTGACGCCGGGCAA
GAGCAACTCGGTCGCCGCATACACTATTCTCAGAATGACTTGGTTGAGTACTCACCAGTCACAGAAAAGC
ATCTTACGGATGGCATGACAGTAAGAGAATTATGCAGTGCTGCCATAACCATGAGTGATAACACTGCGGC
CAACTTACTTCTGACAACGATCGGAGGACCGAAGGAGCTAACCGCTTTTTTGCACAACATGGGGGATCAT
GTAACTCGCCTTGATCGTTGGGAACCGGAGCTGAATGAAGCCATACCAAACGACGAGCGTGACACCACGA
TGCCTGTAGCAATGGCAACAACGTTGCGCAAACTATTAACTGGCGAACTACTTACTCTAGCTTCCCGGCA
ACAATTAATAGACTGGATGGAGGCGGATAAAGTTGCAGGACCACTTCTGCGCTCGGCCCTTCCGGCTGGC
TGGTTTATTGCTGATAAATCTGGAGCCGGTGAGCGTGGAAGCCGCGGTATCATTGCAGCACTGGGGCCAG
ATGGTAAGCCCTCCCGTATCGTAGTTATCTACACGACGGGGAGTCAGGCAACTATGGATGAACGAAATAG
ACAGATCGCTGAGATAGGTGCCTCACTGATTAAGCATTGGTAACTGTCAGACCAAGTTTACTCATATATA
CTTTAGATTGATTTAAAACTTCATTTTTAATTTAAAAGGATCTAGGTGAAGATCCTTTTTGATAATCTCA
TGACCAAAATCCCTTAACGTGAGTTTTCGTTCCACTGAGCGTCAGACCCCGTAGAAAAGATCAAAGGATC
TTCTTGAGATCCTTTTTTTCTGCGCGTAATCTGCTGCTTGCAAACAAAAAAACCACCGCTACCAGCGGTG
GTTTGTTTGCCGGATCAAGAGCTACCAACTCTTTTTCCGAAGGTAACTGGCTTCAGCAGAGCGCAGATAC
CAAATACTGTTCTTCTAGTGTAGCCGTAGTTAGGCCACCACTTCAAGAACTCTGTAGCACCGCCTACATA
CCTCGCTCTGCTAATCCTGTTACCAGTGGCTGCTGCCAGTGGCGATAAGTCGTGTCTTACCGGGTTGGAC
TCAAGACGATAGTTACCGGATAAGGCGCAGCGGTCGGGCTGAACGGGGGGTTCGTGCACACAGCCCAGCT
TGGAGCGAACGACCTACACCGAACTGAGATACCTACAGCGTGAGCTATGAGAAAGCGCCACGCTTCCCGA
AGGGAGAAAGGCGGACAGGTATCCGGTAAGCGGCAGGGTCGGAACAGGAGAGCGCACGAGGGAGCTTCCA
GGGGGAAACGCCTGGTATCTTTATAGTCCTGTCGGGTTTCGCCACCTCTGACTTGAGCGTCGATTTTTGT
GATGCTCGTCAGGGGGGCGGAGCCTATGGAAAAACGCCAGCAACGCGGCCTTTTTACGGTTCCTGGCCTT
TTGCTGGCCTTTTGCTCACATGTGAGGGCCTATTTCCCATGATTCCTTCATATTTGCATATACGATACAA
GGCTGTTAGAGAGATAATTGGAATTAATTTGACTGTAAACACAAAGATATTAGTACAAAATACGTGACGT
AGAAAGTAATAATTTCTTGGGTAGTTTGCAGTTTTAAAATTATGTTTTAAAATGGACTATCATATGCTTA
CCGTAACTTGAAAGTATTTCGATTTCTTGGCTTTATATATCTTGTGGAAAGGACGAAACACCGTAATTTC
TACTCTTGTAGATATGACCTCCTCGCCCTTGCTCACTTTTTTGTTTTAGAGCTAGAAATAGCAAGTTAAA
ATAAGGCTAGTCCGTTATCAACTTGAAAAAGTGGCACCGAGTCGGTGCTTTTTTGTTTTAGAGCTAGAAA
TAGCAAGTTAAAATAAGGCTAGTCCGTTTTTAGCGCGTGCGCCAATTCTGCAGACAAATGGCTCTAGGCA
TGCCGACGGCGAGGATCTCGTC
